>Addgene plasmid #216191 | pHAGE2-TetO-SOX17E57S | addgene full sequence | sequence record 431953 | Addgene NGS Result
TGGAAGGGCTAATTCACTCCCAAAGAAGACAAGATATCCTTGATCTGTGGATCTACCACACACAAGGCTA
CTTCCCTGATTAGCAGAACTACACACCAGGGCCAGGGGTCAGATATCCACTGACCTTTGGATGGTGCTAC
AAGCTAGTACCAGTTGAGCCAGATAAGGTAGAAGAGGCCAATAAAGGAGAGAACACCAGCTTGTTACACC
CTGTGAGCCTGCATGGGATGGATGACCCGGAGAGAGAAGTGTTAGAGTGGAGGTTTGACAGCCGCCTAGC
ATTTCATCACGTGGCCCGAGAGCTGCATCCGGAGTACTTCAAGAACTGCTGATATCGAGCTTGCTACAAG
GGACTTTCCGCTGGGGACTTTCCAGGGAGGCGTGGCCTGGGCGGGACTGGGGAGTGGCGAGCCCTCAGAT
CCTGCATATAAGCAGCTGCTTTTTGCCTGTACTGGGTCTCTCTGGTTAGACCAGATCTGAGCCTGGGAGC
TCTCTGGCTAACTAGGGAACCCACTGCTTAAGCCTCAATAAAGCTTGCCTTGAGTGCTTCAAGTAGTGTG
TGCCCGTCTGTTGTGTGACTCTGGTAACTAGAGATCCCTCAGACCCTTTTAGTCAGTGTGGAAAATCTCT
AGCAGTGGCGCCCGAACAGGGACTTGAAAGCGAAAGGGAAACCAGAGGAGCTCTCTCGACGCAGGACTCG
GCTTGCTGAAGCGCGCACGGCAAGAGGCGAGGGGCGGCGACTGGTGAGTACGCCAAAAATTTTGACTAGC
GGAGGCTAGAAGGAGAGAGATGGGTGCGAGAGCGTCAGTATTAAGCGGGGGAGAATTAGATCGCGATGGG
AAAAAATTCGGTTAAGGCCAGGGGGAAAGAAAAAATATAAATTAAAACATATAGTATGGGCAAGCAGGGA
GCTAGAACGATTCGCAGTTAATCCTGGCCTGTTAGAAACATCAGAAGGCTGTAGACAAATACTGGGACAG
CTACAACCATCCCTTCAGACAGGATCAGAAGAACTTAGATCATTATATAATACAGTAGCAACCCTCTATT
GTGTGCATCAAAGGATAGAGATAAAAGACACCAAGGAAGCTTTAGACAAGATAGAGGAAGAGCAAAACAA
AAGTAAGACCACCGCACAGCAAGCGGCCGGCCGCTGATCTTCAGACCTGGAGGAGGAGATATGAGGGACA
ATTGGAGAAGTGAATTATATAAATATAAAGTAGTAAAAATTGAACCATTAGGAGTAGCACCCACCAAGGC
AAAGAGAAGAGTGGTGCAGAGAGAAAAAAGAGCAGTGGGAATAGGAGCTTTGTTCCTTGGGTTCTTGGGA
GCAGCAGGAAGCACTATGGGCGCAGCGTCAATGACGCTGACGGTACAGGCCAGACAATTATTGTCTGGTA
TAGTGCAGCAGCAGAACAATTTGCTGAGGGCTATTGAGGCGCAACAGCATCTGTTGCAACTCACAGTCTG
GGGCATCAAGCAGCTCCAGGCAAGAATCCTGGCTGTGGAAAGATACCTAAAGGATCAACAGCTCCTGGGG
ATTTGGGGTTGCTCTGGAAAACTCATTTGCACCACTGCTGTGCCTTGGAATGCTAGTTGGAGTAATAAAT
CTCTGGAACAGATTTGGAATCACACGACCTGGATGGAGTGGGACAGAGAAATTAACAATTACACAAGCTT
AATACACTCCTTAATTGAAGAATCGCAAAACCAGCAAGAAAAGAATGAACAAGAATTATTGGAATTAGAT
AAATGGGCAAGTTTGTGGAATTGGTTTAACATAACAAATTGGCTGTGGTATATAAAATTATTCATAATGA
TAGTAGGAGGCTTGGTAGGTTTAAGAATAGTTTTTGCTGTACTTTCTATAGTGAATAGAGTTAGGCAGGG
ATATTCACCATTATCGTTTCAGACCCACCTCCCAACCCCGAGGGGACCCGACAGGCCCGAAGGAATAGAA
GAAGAAGGTGGAGAGAGAGACAGAGACAGATCCATTCGATTAGTGAACGGATCTCGACGGTATCGCCGAA
TTCACAAATGGCAGTATTCATCCACAATTTTAAAAGAAAAGGGGGGATTGGGGGGTACAGTGCAGGGGAA
AGAATAGTAGACATAATAGCAACAGACATACAAACTAAAGAATTACAAAAACAAATTACAAAAATTCAAA
ATTTTCGGGTTTATTACAGGGACAGCAGAGATCCAGTTTGGACTAGTCCACACCCTAACTGACACACTCG
AGTTTACCACTCCCTATCAGTGATAGAGAAAAGTGAAAGTCGAGTTTACCACTCCCTATCAGTGATAGAG
AAAAGTGAAAGTCGAGTTTACCACTCCCTATCAGTGATAGAGAAAAGTGAAAGTCGAGTTTACCACTCCC
TATCAGTGATAGAGAAAAGTGAAAGTCGAGTTTACCACTCCCTATCAGTGATAGAGAAAAGTGAAAGTCG
AGTTTACCACTCCCTATCAGTGATAGAGAAAAGTGAAAGTCGAGTTTACCACTCCCTATCAGTGATAGAG
AAAAGTGAAAGTCGAGCTCGGTACCCGGGTCGAGGTAGGCATGTACGGTGGGAGGCCTATATAAGCAGAG
CTCGTTTAGTGAACCGTCAGATCGCCTGGAGACGCCATCCACGCTGTTTTGACCTCCATAGAAGACACCG
GGACCGATCCAGCCTGCGGCCACCACCGGTATGAGCAGCCCGGATGCGGGATACGCCAGTGACGACCAGA
GCCAGACCCAGAGCGCGCTGCCCGCGGTGATGGCCGGGCTGGGCCCCTGCCCCTGGGCCGAGTCGCTGAG
CCCCATCGGGGACATGAAGGTGAAGGGCGAGGCGCCGGCGAACAGCGGAGCACCGGCCGGGGCCGCGGGC
CGAGCCAAGGGCGAGTCCCGTATCCGGCGGCCGATGAACGCTTTCATGGTGTGGGCTAAGGACGAGCGCA
AGCGGCTGGCGCAGCAGAATCCAGACCTGCACAACGCCGAGTTGAGCAAGATGCTGGGCAAGTCGTGGAA
GGCGCTGACGCTGGCGGAAAAGCGGCCCTTCGTGGAGGAAGCATCGCGGCTGCGCGTGCAGCACATGCAG
GACCACCCCAACTACAAGTACCGGCCGCGGCGGCGCAAGCAGGTGAAGCGGCTGAAGCGGGTGGAGGGCG
GCTTCCTGCACGGCCTGGCTGAGCCGCAGGCGGCCGCGCTGGGCCCCGAGGGCGGCCGCGTGGCCATGGA
CGGCCTGGGCCTCCAGTTCCCCGAGCAGGGCTTCCCCGCCGGCCCGCCGCTGCTGCCTCCGCACATGGGC
GGCCACTACCGCGACTGCCAGAGTCTGGGCGCGCCTCCGCTCGACGGCTACCCGTTGCCCACGCCCGACA
CGTCCCCGCTGGACGGCGTGGACCCCGACCCGGCTTTCTTCGCCGCCCCGATGCCCGGGGACTGCCCGGC
GGCCGGCACCTACAGCTACGCGCAGGTCTCGGACTACGCTGGCCCCCCGGAGCCTCCCGCCGGTCCCATG
CACCCCCGACTCGGCCCAGAGCCCGCGGGTCCCTCGATTCCGGGCCTCCTGGCGCCACCCAGCGCCCTTC
ACGTGTACTACGGCGCGATGGGCTCGCCCGGGGCGGGCGGCGGGCGCGGCTTCCAGATGCAGCCGCAACA
CCAGCACCAGCACCAGCACCAGCACCACCCCCCGGGCCCCGGACAGCCGTCGCCCCCTCCGGAGGCACTG
CCCTGCCGGGACGGCACGGACCCCAGTCAGCCCGCCGAGCTCCTCGGGGAGGTGGACCGCACGGAATTTG
AACAGTATCTGCACTTCGTGTGCAAGCCTGAGATGGGCCTCCCCTACCAGGGGCATGACTCCGGTGTGAA
TCTCCCCGACAGCCACGGGGCCATTTCCTCGGTGGTGTCCGACGCCAGCTCCGCGGTATATTACTGCAAC
TATCCTGACGTGTGAGTCGACATCGATAGATCCTAATCAACCTCTGGATTACAAAATTTGTGAAAGATTG
ACTGGTATTCTTAACTATGTTGCTCCTTTTACGCTATGTGGATACGCTGCTTTAATGCCTTTGTATCATG
CTATTGCTTCCCGTATGGCTTTCATTTTCTCCTCCTTGTATAAATCCTGGTTGCTGTCTCTTTATGAGGA
GTTGTGGCCCGTTGTCAGGCAACGTGGCGTGGTGTGCACTGTGTTTGCTGACGCAACCCCCACTGGTTGG
GGCATTGCCACCACCTGTCAGCTCCTTTCCGGGACTTTCGCTTTCCCCCTCCCTATTGCCACGGCGGAAC
TCATCGCCGCCTGCCTTGCCCGCTGCTGGACAGGGGCTCGGCTGTTGGGCACTGACAATTCCGTGGTGTT
GTCGGGGAAATCATCGTCCTTTCCTTGGCTGCTCGCCTGTGTTGCCACCTGGATTCTGCGCGGGACGTCC
TTCTGCTACGTCCCTTCGGCCCTCAATCCAGCGGACCTTCCTTCCCGCGGCCTGCTGCCGGCTCTGCGGC
CTCTTCCGCGTCTTCGCCTTCGCCCTCAGACGAGTCGGATCTCCCTTTGGGCCGCCTCCCCGCCTGGTAC
CTTTAAGACCAATGACTTACAAGGCAGCTGTAGATCTTAGCCACTTTTTAAAAGAAAAGGGGGGACTGGA
AGGGCTAATTCACTCCCAACGAAGACAAGATCACCTGCAGGACAGGCGCGCCATAACTTCGTATAGCATA
CATTATACGAAGTTATCTGCTTTTTGCTTGTACTGGGTCTCTCTGGTTAGACCAGATCTGAGCCTGGGAG
CTCTCTGGCTAACTAGGGAACCCACTGCTTAAGCCTCAATAAAGCTTGCCTTGAGTGCTTCAAGTAGTGT
GTGCCCGTCTGTTGTGTGACTCTGGTAACTAGAGATCCCTCAGACCCTTTTAGTCAGTGTGGAAAATCTC
TAGCACCCGGGCGATTAAGGAAAGGGCTAGATCATTCTTGAAGACGAAAGGGCCTCGTGATACGCCTATT
TTTATAGGTTAATGTCATGATAATAATGGTTTCTTAGACGTCAGGTGGCACTTTTCGGGGAAATGTGCGC
GGAACCCCTATTTGTTTATTTTTCTAAATACATTCAAATATGTATCCGCTCATGAGACAATAACCCTGAT
AAATGCTTCAATAATATTGAAAAAGGAAGAGTATGAGTATTCAACATTTCCGTGTCGCCCTTATTCCCTT
TTTTGCGGCATTTTGCCTTCCTGTTTTTGCTCACCCAGAAACGCTGGTGAAAGTAAAAGATGCTGAAGAT
CAGTTGGGTGCACGAGTGGGTTACATCGAACTGGATCTCAACAGCGGTAAGATCCTTGAGAGTTTTCGCC
CCGAAGAACGTTTTCCAATGATGAGCACTTTTAAAGTTCTGCTATGTGGCGCGGTATTATCCCGTGTTGA
CGCCGGGCAAGAGCAACTCGGTCGCCGCATACACTATTCTCAGAATGACTTGGTTGAGTACTCACCAGTC
ACAGAAAAGCATCTTACGGATGGCATGACAGTAAGAGAATTATGCAGTGCTGCCATAACCATGAGTGATA
ACACTGCGGCCAACTTACTTCTGACAACGATCGGAGGACCGAAGGAGCTAACCGCTTTTTTGCACAACAT
GGGGGATCATGTAACTCGCCTTGATCGTTGGGAACCGGAGCTGAATGAAGCCATACCAAACGACGAGCGT
GACACCACGATGCCTGTAGCAATGGCAACAACGTTGCGCAAACTATTAACTGGCGAACTACTTACTCTAG
CTTCCCGGCAACAATTAATAGACTGGATGGAGGCGGATAAAGTTGCAGGACCACTTCTGCGCTCGGCCCT
TCCGGCTGGCTGGTTTATTGCTGATAAATCTGGAGCCGGTGAGCGTGGGTCTCGCGGTATCATTGCAGCA
CTGGGGCCAGATGGTAAGCCCTCCCGTATCGTAGTTATCTACACGACGGGGAGTCAGGCAACTATGGATG
AACGAAATAGACAGATCGCTGAGATAGGTGCCTCACTGATTAAGCATTGGTAACTGTCAGACCAAGTTTA
CTCATATATACTTTAGATTGATTTAAAACTTCATTTTTAATTTAAAAGGATCTAGGTGAAGATCCTTTTT
GATAATCTCATGACCAAAATCCCTTAACGTGAGTTTTCGTTCCACTGAGCGTCAGACCCCGTAGAAAAGA
TCAAAGGATCTTCTTGAGATCCTTTTTTTCTGCGCGTAATCTGCTGCTTGCAAACAAAAAAACCACCGCT
ACCAGCGGTGGTTTGTTTGCCGGATCAAGAGCTACCAACTCTTTTTCCGAAGGTAACTGGCTTCAGCAGA
GCGCAGATACCAAATACTGTTCTTCTAGTGTAGCCGTAGTTAGGCCACCACTTCAAGAACTCTGTAGCAC
CGCCTACATACCTCGCTCTGCTAATCCTGTTACCAGTGGCTGCTGCCAGTGGCGATAAGTCGTGTCTTAC
CGGGTTGGACTCAAGACGATAGTTACCGGATAAGGCGCAGCGGTCGGGCTGAACGGGGGGTTCGTGCACA
CAGCCCAGCTTGGAGCGAACGACCTACACCGAACTGAGATACCTACAGCGTGAGCTATGAGAAAGCGCCA
CGCTTCCCGAAGGGAGAAAGGCGGACAGGTATCCGGTAAGCGGCAGGGTCGGAACAGGAGAGCGCACGAG
GGAGCTTCCAGGGGGAAACGCCTGGTATCTTTATAGTCCTGTCGGGTTTCGCCACCTCTGACTTGAGCGT
CGATTTTTGTGATGCTCGTCAGGGGGGCGGAGCCTATGGAAAAACGCCAGCAACGCGGCCTTTTTACGGT
TCCTGGCCTTTTGCTGGCCTTTTGCTCACATGTTCTTTCCTGCGTTATCCCCTGATTCTGTGGATAACCG
TATTACCGCCTTTGAGTGAGCTGATACCGCTCGCCGCAGCCGAACGACCGAGCGCAGCGAGTCAGTGAGC
GAGGAAGCGGAAGAGCGCCCAATACGCAAACCGCCTCTCCCCGCGCGTTGGCCGATTCATTAATGCAGCA
AGCTCATGGCTGACTAATTTTTTTTATTTATGCAGAGGCCGAGGCCGCCTCGGCCTCTGAGCTATTCCAG
AAGTAGTGAGGAGGCTTTTTTGGAGGCCTAGGCTTTTGCAAAAAGCTCCCCGTGGCACGACAGGTTTCCC
GACTGGAAAGCGGGCAGTGAGCGCAACGCAATTAATGTGAGTTAGCTCACTCATTAGGCACCCCAGGCTT
TACACTTTATGCTTCCGGCTCGTATGTTGTGTGGAATTGTGAGCGGATAACAATTTCACACAGGAAACAG
CTATGACATGATTACGAATTTCACAAATAAAGCATTTTTTTCACTGCATTCTAGTTGTGGTTTGTCCAAA
CTCATCAATGTATCTTATCATGTCTGGATCAACTGGATAACTCAAGCTAACCAAAATCATCCCAAACTTC
CCACCCCATACCCTATTACCACTGCCAATTACCTGTGGTTTCATTTACTCTAAACCTGTGATTCCTCTGA
ATTATTTTCATTTTAAAGAAATTGTATTTGTTAAATATGTACTACAAACTTAGTAGT
Features (pLannotate 1.2.2; 27 found; start..end, strand, type, name):
    377..634     +  LTR            5' LTR (truncated): truncated 5' long terminal repeat (LTR) from HIV-1
    681..806     +  misc_feature   HIV-1 Ψ: packaging signal of human immunodeficiency virus type 1
    790..1128    +  CDS            HIV-1 gag (fragment): gag protein from human immunodeficiency virus 1; gag
   1303..1536    +  misc_feature   RRE: The Rev response element (RRE) of HIV-1 allows for Rev-dependent mRNA export from the nucleus to the cytoplasm.
   1913..2013    +  CDS            Rev (fragment): human immunodeficiency virus 1 (HIV-1) Rev protein; rev; enhances nuclear export of unspliced and incompletely spliced viral mRNAs
   2058..2175    +  misc_feature   cPPT/CTS: central polypurine tract and central termination sequence of HIV-1
   2217..2237    -  promoter       SV40 promoter (fragment): SV40 enhancer and early promoter
   2251..2521    +  protein_bind   tetracycline response element: contains seven copies of the tetracycline operator tetO tetracycline repressor TetR
   2532..2549    +  misc_feature   MCS (fragment): pUC18/19 multiple cloning site
   2549..2616    +  promoter       tight TRE promoter (fragment): Tet-responsive promoter PTight, consisting of seven tet operator sequences followed by the minimal CMV promoter
   2691..3932    +  CDS            SOX17: SOX17_HUMAN - Experimental evidence at protein level: Swiss-Prot protein existence level 1. Acts as transcription regulator that binds target promoter DNA and bends the DNA. Binds to the sequences 5'-AACAAT-'3 or 5'- AACAAAG-3'. Modulates transcriptional regulation via WNT3A. Inhibits Wnt signaling. Promotes degradation of activated CTNNB1. Plays a key role in the regulation of embryonic development. Required for normal development of the definitive gut endoderm. Required for normal looping of the embryonic heart tube. Plays an important role in embryonic and postnatal vascular development, in
   3955..4543    +  misc_feature   WPRE: woodchuck hepatitis virus posttranscriptional regulatory element
   4596..4615    +  misc_feature   cPPT/CTS (fragment): central polypurine tract and central termination sequence of HIV-1
   4617..4652    +  LTR            3' LTR (ΔU3) (fragment): self-inactivating 3' long terminal repeat (LTR) from HIV-1
   4673..4706    +  protein_bind   loxP: Cre-mediated recombination occurs in the 8-bp core sequence (GCATACAT). Cre recombinase
   4725..4905    +  LTR            5' LTR (truncated): truncated 5' long terminal repeat (LTR) from HIV-1
   5038..5142    +  promoter       AmpR promoter: bla
   5143..6003    +  CDS            AmpR: β-lactamase; bla; confers resistance to ampicillin, carbenicillin, and related antibiotics
   6174..6762    +  rep_origin     ori: high-copy-number ColE1/pMB1/pBR322/pUC origin of replication
   6945..6999    +  CDS            lacI (fragment): lac repressor; lacI; The lac repressor binds to the lac operator to inhibit transcription in E. coli. This inhibition can be relieved by adding lactose or isopropyl-β-D-thiogalactopyranoside (IPTG).
   7005..7098    +  rep_origin     SV40 ori (fragment): SV40 origin of replication
   7123..7160    +  CDS            lacI (fragment): lac repressor; lacI; The lac repressor binds to the lac operator to inhibit transcription in E. coli. This inhibition can be relieved by adding lactose or isopropyl-β-D-thiogalactopyranoside (IPTG).
   7173..7194    +  protein_bind   CAP binding site: CAP binding activates transcription in the presence of cAMP. E. coli catabolite activator protein
   7209..7239    +  promoter       lac promoter: promoter for the E. coli lac operon
   7247..7263    +  protein_bind   lac operator: The lac repressor binds to the lac operator to inhibit transcription in E. coli. This inhibition can be relieved by adding lactose or isopropyl-β-D-thiogalactopyranoside (IPTG). lac repressor encoded by lacI
   7297..7380    +  polyA_signal   SV40 poly(A) signal (fragment): SV40 polyadenylation signal
   7547..329     +  CDS            nef (fragment) (across the origin): NEF_HV1BR - Experimental evidence at protein level: Swiss-Prot protein existence level 1. Extracellular Nef protein targets CD4(+) T-lymphocytes for apoptosis by interacting with CXCR4 surface receptors (PubMed:14990729). From Human immunodeficiency virus type 1 group M subtype B (isolate BRU/LAI) (HIV-1).
