[The description below was written by a language model from this plasmid's Addgene catalogue record and pLannotate feature annotations shown in this document.]
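Description:
pHAGE2-TetO-SOX17E57S is an HIV-1-based lentiviral transfer plasmid built on the pHAGE2-TetO backbone for doxycycline-inducible expression of a mutant human SOX17. It is propagated in E. coli as a high-copy plasmid through a ColE1/pUC-type origin and selected with ampicillin via the bla gene. Residual lac regulatory elements and SV40 fragments in the bacterial portion appear to be backbone remnants.

The viral portion carries a 5′ LTR, the Ψ packaging signal with a short gag fragment, the Rev response element for Rev-dependent nuclear export of the genomic RNA, and the cPPT/CTS, which aids nuclear import in transduced cells. The 3′ LTR is annotated as a ΔU3 self-inactivating type and has a loxP site embedded in it. Because the 3′ LTR is copied to both ends during reverse transcription, this arrangement would in principle let Cre excise the integrated provirus, although the record does not state that use.

The internal expression cassette consists of a tetracycline response element with seven tetO repeats joined to a minimal CMV promoter, then the SOX17 coding sequence and a WPRE to enhance transcript stability and expression. Transcription therefore requires a tetracycline-controlled transactivator supplied separately, as none is annotated here, and no mammalian selection marker or reporter is annotated either.

The insert carries Glu122Ser, which corresponds to E57S in HMG-box numbering, plus two silent changes at Glu113 and Glu120. The stated purpose is producing lentiviruses encoding this variant for pluripotency reprogramming. The associated study concerns an acidic residue in the OCT4 dimerization interface of SOX17 that determines whether the factor can induce pluripotency.
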