Addgene plasmid #216191: pHAGE2-TetO-SOX17E57S
Purpose: Generate lentiviruses encoding for human SOX17E57S (HMG box numbering); for use in pluripotency reprogramming
Depositing lab: Ralf Jauch. Depositing organization: University of Hong Kong. Publication: An acidic residue within the OCT4 dimerization interface of SOX17 is necessary and sufficient to overcome its pluripotency-inducing activity. Ho SY, Hu H, Ho DHH, Renom APS, Yeung SW, Boerner F, Weng M, Hutchins AP, Jauch R. Stem Cell Reports. 2025 Mar 11;20(3):102398. doi: 10.1016/j.stemcr.2025.102398. Epub 2025 Feb 6. PubMed 39919754.
Backbone
  Vector backbone: pHAGE2-TetO
  Vector type: Lentiviral
Growth in bacteria
  Bacterial resistance: Ampicillin, 100 μg/mL
  Growth temperature: 37°C
  Growth strain: NEB Stable
  Copy number: High Copy
Gene/Insert
  Gene/Insert name: SOX17
  Species: H. sapiens (human)
  Mutation: Glu113Glu (silent mutation); Glu120Glu (silent mutation); Glu122Ser
  Entrez Gene: SOX17 (a.k.a. VUR3)
  Cloning method: Restriction Enzyme; 5′ cloning site Unknown (unknown if destroyed)
Terms and licenses: Academic/Nonprofit Terms; Industry Terms: Not Available to Industry
How to cite: pHAGE2-TetO-SOX17E57S was a gift from Ralf Jauch (Addgene plasmid # 216191 ; http://n2t.net/addgene:216191 ; RRID:Addgene_216191)
